>Addgene plasmid #17878 | pBS hBAF53b | addgene full sequence | sequence record 257313 | Addgene NGS Result
GCGTATTGGGCGCTCTTCCGCTTCCTCGCTCACTGACTCGCTGCGCTCGGTCGTTCGGCTGCGGCGAGCG
GTATCAGCTCACTCAAAGGCGGTAATACGGTTATCCACAGAATCAGGGGATAACGCAGGAAAGAACATGT
GAGCAAAAGGCCAGCAAAAGGCCAGGAACCGTAAAAAGGCCGCGTTGCTGGCGTTTTTCCATAGGCTCCG
CCCCCCTGACGAGCATCACAAAAATCGACGCTCAAGTCAGAGGTGGCGAAACCCGACAGGACTATAAAGA
TACCAGGCGTTTCCCCCTGGAAGCTCCCTCGTGCGCTCTCCTGTTCCGACCCTGCCGCTTACCGGATACC
TGTCCGCCTTTCTCCCTTCGGGAAGCGTGGCGCTTTCTCATAGCTCACGCTGTAGGTATCTCAGTTCGGT
GTAGGTCGTTCGCTCCAAGCTGGGCTGTGTGCACGAACCCCCCGTTCAGCCCGACCGCTGCGCCTTATCC
GGTAACTATCGTCTTGAGTCCAACCCGGTAAGACACGACTTATCGCCACTGGCAGCAGCCACTGGTAACA
GGATTAGCAGAGCGAGGTATGTAGGCGGTGCTACAGAGTTCTTGAAGTGGTGGCCTAACTACGGCTACAC
TAGAAGAACAGTATTTGGTATCTGCGCTCTGCTGAAGCCAGTTACCTTCGGAAAAAGAGTTGGTAGCTCT
TGATCCGGCAAACAAACCACCGCTGGTAGCGGTGGTTTTTTTGTTTGCAAGCAGCAGATTACGCGCAGAA
AAAAAGGATCTCAAGAAGATCCTTTGATCTTTTCTACGGGGTCTGACGCTCAGTGGAACGAAAACTCACG
TTAAGGGATTTTGGTCATGAGATTATCAAAAAGGATCTTCACCTAGATCCTTTTAAATTAAAAATGAAGT
TTTAAATCAATCTAAAGTATATATGAGTAAACTTGGTCTGACAGTTACCAATGCTTAATCAGTGAGGCAC
CTATCTCAGCGATCTGTCTATTTCGTTCATCCATAGTTGCCTGACTCCCCGTCGTGTAGATAACTACGAT
ACGGGAGGGCTTACCATCTGGCCCCAGTGCTGCAATGATACCGCGAGACCCACGCTCACCGGCTCCAGAT
TTATCAGCAATAAACCAGCCAGCCGGAAGGGCCGAGCGCAGAAGTGGTCCTGCAACTTTATCCGCCTCCA
TCCAGTCTATTAATTGTTGCCGGGAAGCTAGAGTAAGTAGTTCGCCAGTTAATAGTTTGCGCAACGTTGT
TGCCATTGCTACAGGCATCGTGGTGTCACGCTCGTCGTTTGGTATGGCTTCATTCAGCTCCGGTTCCCAA
CGATCAAGGCGAGTTACATGATCCCCCATGTTGTGCAAAAAAGCGGTTAGCTCCTTCGGTCCTCCGATCG
TTGTCAGAAGTAAGTTGGCCGCAGTGTTATCACTCATGGTTATGGCAGCACTGCATAATTCTCTTACTGT
CATGCCATCCGTAAGATGCTTTTCTGTGACTGGTGAGTACTCAACCAAGTCATTCTGAGAATAGTGTATG
CGGCGACCGAGTTGCTCTTGCCCGGCGTCAATACGGGATAATACCGCGCCACATAGCAGAACTTTAAAAG
TGCTCATCATTGGAAAACGTTCTTCGGGGCGAAAACTCTCAAGGATCTTACCGCTGTTGAGATCCAGTTC
GATGTAACCCACTCGTGCACCCAACTGATCTTCAGCATCTTTTACTTTCACCAGCGTTTCTGGGTGAGCA
AAAACAGGAAGGCAAAATGCCGCAAAAAAGGGAATAAGGGCGACACGGAAATGTTGAATACTCATACTCT
TCCTTTTTCAATATTATTGAAGCATTTATCAGGGTTATTGTCTCATGAGCGGATACATATTTGAATGTAT
TTAGAAAAATAAACAAATAGGGGTTCCGCGCACATTTCCCCGAAAAGTGCCACCTG
[124 nt withheld, positions 1947-2070]
C
[91 nt withheld, positions 2072-2162]
A
[49 nt withheld, positions 2164-2212]
CCTTTGACGTTGGAGTCCACGTTCTTT
[37 nt withheld, positions 2240-2276]
ACCCTATCTCGGTCTATTCTTTTGATTTATAAGGGATTTTGCCGATTTCGGCCTATTGGTTAAAAAATGA
GCTGATTTAACAAAAATTTAACGCGAATTTTAACAAAATATTAACGCTTACAATTTGCCATTCGCCATTC
AGGCTGCGCAACTGTTGGGAAGGGCGATCGGTGCGGGCCTCTTCGCTATTACGCCAGCTGGCGAAAGGGG
GATGTGCTGCAAGGCGATTAAGTTGGGTAACGCCAGGGTTTTCCCAGTCACGACGTTGTAAAACGACGGC
CAGTGAATTGTAATACGACTCACTATAGGGCGAATTGGGTACCGGGCCCCCCCTCGAGGTCGACGGTATC
GATAAGCTTGATATCGAATTCCTTTCGTTACTTTTTTGGGTGGCGGTAGGAGGTTATGACAAGAGACTGA
CAGCTTAAAAACTACTCAAATATTAGGGGTATGCCACAATCACTCGGGATCTGGTCCCGGTGGCCACACG
CATGCGGGCAGTGTGGGTGCTGAGCTGCTGGAGGAGTAGCTCTCCACTCCCTGACCTGTGTCCCCCTTTA
CCACCTCGTAGGTTCATGGCCTCTTTCTTCAGAGGCATGGGGTGGGGAGGTATGGTGAGCAGGTTAGGGA
GGGTCGATGTTGAATTTTTATTGTTATTACTATGTTCACAGATTCTTGGAGCTGATAATTATTTCAAATC
TAAAGAATGTGATATTACCACCCCCTTTGTCAAACTTAAGAAAAAAAAAACACTATCACTGACAAATAGG
GACCATTTCTGAAAATACACACACCTTTGGCGCTGGCCACAAACCCACAGACTGTTATCACAGGGTCTGC
ACTAACTCTGGAAATCTAGATAATATTCTGTTTTCTTACAGAATGACAATGTCCTCAATAGCATTATGTG
TATCTGTGTGTTTCTTGACTGTATGGACTCCCTGTACTTGCAGATAAAGAAGTAAATGTAGTGCGCAGCA
GGGTTTGTGAGTTCCCTATTTTCTTAACGACCATGAGGTCTGAAGACTGACAATTCATTGTATACACACA
GACCAGAATATTTTCATCCGCATCATCACGCGGCTTTAGTTGTCCACTCACAGGAGGAAAAACACAATTA
AAGAACAAGGCTTTTTTTTGTTTTGTTTTTGTTTTTTTTTTTGCAGTAACACTAAGAAGTATAGTTAATG
CATACACATGAAGTGTGACAAAACTTGGCAAAAACACTGCAGAGGAAAGTTTGATTTTTTTTAACCAGCG
AAAAATTTATCTCACTTCTAAAGATCTTATAGATACTTAAAAACAAAAATCTCAAATCTAAAACAATAAC
CGATAAAGCTTTAAATGTTGAATTTTAACTCTGAGGATGGGGAAAAAATGGATCTTTTCTACATAAAGAC
TCAATTGTTCCCTAATCTTAGAGATGGCTATTAGAGCCAAGTCTGCTGAAAACATCCTGTTTACTCTGCA
GAGAAAAACAGGCTTGGCGTAAGCATTTTGCTCAGCATGCAGACATTTTCATTCTGTTTTAGAGAAGAGT
CAAGATGGCAGAATATAAAAAATGAAATTAAAAAGTACACAGCATCTGAGGTCAAAATGGAATCTGGCTG
TTAACCTTACAAAAATCACCCCCTCACCCAAAAAAAAAAGTGGTAAAAATGAGTGAATAGTTGCAAAAAG
TTAACAGCCTATGAGCTTCTAGTTTCTGCGAGATATATGTGTTAATAAAGGTGCTTCCAAATTCTCAGGC
AGGAGTTTTATCTTTTCCTTTCTTTTTCCTCTTGCATACCTTCTATACCATATTCAACCCACAGGAGTTT
GGAAGAACCGATTGCTAACTTATGCTACATTCATGTCAGAAGAGGTGGGAAAATTCTTACAACAGGAGCC
ATACTCATAGGAAATCAAGTTGCTATAAATAAAACTAACTAGCAATAAATGGATAAGTGATTTATTGGGG
GGACACTGATTAAATAATTTGGTTTGGAACCTTAACTTGCAACACTGCTAAGTTAACTCCTATGAATGTT
GTAAATGAAACACGTCCAGGGTTGGGGACTGAGGGATCAGAGATGTTACATGAGCCATCCATTTCTTTAC
AGAGTCTCAGAGATCTGAACTCTTTTCCACACTTAAAGTTAGGTCATGATACTGGATCTAATTGACAGCA
GAGGTCCTCTGTCTGGTGTGAGACACCCCTTTCTCTATTAGTGCTTCTTTTCTTTTGGCTACTCGTGTGG
TAGGTAGAAACCAAGTTTGTGATGTTCAGGAGATGTACACACCTCTAAGCCACTAGTAATCAAGTGTTTT
AAAAAGTAGTTAAAAAAAAAAAAAGGGAAAGCTCAAATTAACATAATCAAAATGTTTTTAAAATAAATCT
ATGTAATGAGAGGTGACCAGCAAGCCTGTATCTATGCCAGAGTGTGGTAGAAGAGAAGAAGGCACTCTCA
CTGAATTTTATAAGTATACTGAAGTCACCTAACCTCTTAGTAGACATGGCTCTTGCCAAAGAATACCACG
GAAAGAGCTCTTCTCTTCCATGACATCCTCACCATATCCTGTTCTTAGGTCACTGCCAACCAATAAAGCA
AAGCTCCCAGCAAGTTGACAAAAAGAAGGGGGAGGTCTGGGGGAAAAGGGGAGGAGACGAAGGACAAGAG
CAGAACAACAGGAACCCCTTCTATTTGCCCAAGACAAAGAGACTTTCCAAATCACTGCAGTTGTCACAAT
TACACACCTGGAGGAATCAATGCACAGTAATGGAGGGCACACGACACAGGAAGGAACTTGGCATTCTACA
TTACTGAGACATAAGCATATTAACTTGCTTGACGTTTGTTTATTTATTTTAAATTCAGCCCACTGCCTTT
GGGGCCTGTCCAGAACCACTCCAATTTCCTTTATGGGTGAGTATCTTACATCTGTGGAGTGACTGGACCA
CACACACACACATGTGCGTCCCCCTTGCTCAGGATGTCTGGGTGTATGTACGAAGGCACTAAAGCGGTTT
TAGAGAAATTGCAGGCAGCAACCCCACCCACTCCCTTTACCTGTCGAGCTGGAGTTTCCTTCCCACTGGG
AAGCTTAATGTTTAAAAGAAGCTGTGGTCATGCTTGGGAATTCTGACCCCTGGCCCCAGGAGGGAATACA
AAAGAATTCAACATCACCAAAAACTGAAAGGAAACACTCCACATCTCCGGCTAAGGGATGGGGATAATTA
AGCAGCAGATCTTCAAAACAGCAATTAAAACGAGCACAACAGTAGCTGGGAGCTAAAAAAGTAAAATCAC
TTGTTCCTTATTAGATTCTTCTATATTTTCTCCTCCTCCCAAAACAAACGGAGGTAAGACAGACATTCTT
CATTAATAGGACAGTCCATAGATAATTTTCCTCTAGTAATGCCTATATTTAAAATTTGTTCCAAAAATTA
TTAACCTATATTTCCTAACTCTTTACATAGATTCTCAGCAATCCAACTGTACTATTTTACAGATTACTTT
TTTTTTTAAGCTGTTGTTTCTTCCTTCCTTCCTTTCTTTTGTTGCTGGGGTTGTGGGGACAAGGAGAAGG
GTTCCTTTAAAAAAATAAAAATTACTAGGGGAGATTTCAGTTCAGTCTCAAATGGAAAGGAACAAAGTGA
TGGCATTCTCATCTATATACACCAAACACTCTCCCATTAAACTACACACAATTTCAAAAGAATCCATGAT
CGAGCTCTTACAAAGCTTAATCCGGAATTCCAACACGTCAAGTCTGAGCCAAACCTGCACCCAGTGCTCA
TGTCCGAGGCTCCGTGGAACACACGGGCCAAGCGGGAGAAGCTGACAGAGCTGATGTTCGAGCAGTACAA
CATTCCTGCCTTCTTCTTATGCAAGACGGCTGTGCTCACCGCCTTTGCAAACGGGCGGTCCACTGGCCTC
GTGCTGGACAGTGGAGCCACCCACACCACGGCCATTCCAGTACATGACGGCTACGTTCTGCAGCAAGGCA
TCGTCAAGTCCCCTCTGGCAGGGGACTTCATCTCCATGCAGTGCCGGGAGCTGTTCCAGGAGATGGCCAT
TGACATCATCCCACCTTACATGATCGCAGCCAAGGAGCCTGTCCGGGAGGGTGCCCCCCCAAACTGGAAG
AAGAAGGAGAAGCTACCCCAGGTCTCCAAGTCCTGGCATAACTACATGTGTAATGAGGTGATCCAGAACT
TCCAGGCCTCCGTGCTGCAGGTCTCAGACTCCCCCTACGATGAACAGGTGGCTGCACAAATGCCCACAGT
GCACTACGAGATGCCCAATGGCTACAATACAGACTACGGCGCCGAGCGACTCCGCATCCCTGAGGGCCTG
TTTGATCCCTCGAACGTCAAGGGCCTGTCGGGGAACACCATGTTGGGTGTGGGCCACGTGGTGACCACCA
GCATCGGCATGTGTGACATTGATATTCGCCCGGGCCTGTACGGGAGTGTCATTGTCACCGGCGGGAACAC
ACTGCTGCAGGGCTTCACTGACAGGCTCAATCGAGAGCTTTCCCAGAAGACCCCACCGAGCATGCGACTG
AAACTCATTGCCAGCAACAGCACCATGGAGCGCAAGTTCAGCCCCTGGATCGGGGGTTCCATCCTGGCCT
CACTGGGAATTCCTGCAGCCCGGGGGATCCACTAGTTCTAGAGCGGCCGCCACCGCGGTGGAGCTCCAGC
TTTTGTTCCCTTTAGTGAGGGTTAATTTCGAGCTTGGCGTAATCATGGTCATAGCTGTTTCCTGTGTGAA
ATTGTTATCCGCTCACAATTCCACACAACATACGAGCCGGAAGCATAAAGTGTAAAGCCTGGGGTGCCTA
ATGAGTGAGCTAACTCACATTAATTGCGTTGCGCTCACTGCCCGCTTTCCAGTCGGGAAACCTGTCGTGC
CAGCTGCATTAATGAATCGGCCAACGCGCGGGGAGAGGCGGTTT
Features (pLannotate 1.2.2; 14 found; start..end, strand, type, name):
    196..784     -  rep_origin     ori: high-copy-number ColE1/pMB1/pBR322/pUC origin of replication
    955..1815    -  CDS            AmpR: β-lactamase; bla; confers resistance to ampicillin, carbenicillin, and related antibiotics
   1816..1920    -  promoter       AmpR promoter: bla
   1947..2375    +  rep_origin     f1 ori (sequence partly withheld): f1 bacteriophage origin of replication; arrow indicates direction of (+) strand synthesis
   2407..2564    -  CDS            lacZα (fragment): LacZα fragment of β-galactosidase; lacZ fragment
   2567..2585    +  promoter       T7 promoter: promoter for bacteriophage T7 RNA polymerase
   2594..2649    -  misc_feature   MCS (fragment): pBluescript multiple cloning site
   5969..6904    +  CDS            ACTL6B (fragment): ACL6B_HUMAN - Also known as ACTL6, BAF53B. Experimental evidence at protein level: Swiss-Prot protein existence level 1. Involved in transcriptional activation and repression of select genes by chromatin remodeling (alteration of DNA-nucleosome topology). Component of SWI/SNF chromatin remodeling complexes that carry out key enzymatic activities, changing chromatin structure by altering DNA-histone contacts within a nucleosome in an ATP-dependent manner. Belongs to the neuron-specific chromatin remodeling complex (nBAF complex), as such plays a role in remodeling mononucleosomes in an ATP-depe
   6903..6962    -  misc_feature   MCS (fragment): pBluescript multiple cloning site
   6975..6993    -  promoter       T3 promoter: promoter for bacteriophage T3 RNA polymerase
   7038..7054    -  protein_bind   lac operator: The lac repressor binds to the lac operator to inhibit transcription in E. coli. This inhibition can be relieved by adding lactose or isopropyl-β-D-thiogalactopyranoside (IPTG). lac repressor encoded by lacI
   7062..7092    -  promoter       lac promoter: promoter for the E. coli lac operon
   7107..7128    -  protein_bind   CAP binding site: CAP binding activates transcription in the presence of cAMP. E. coli catabolite activator protein
   7141..13      -  CDS            lacI (fragment) (across the origin): lac repressor; lacI; The lac repressor binds to the lac operator to inhibit transcription in E. coli. This inhibition can be relieved by adding lactose or isopropyl-β-D-thiogalactopyranoside (IPTG).
