[The description below was written by a language model from this plasmid's Addgene catalogue record and pLannotate feature annotations shown in this document.]
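Description:
pBS hBAF53b is a pBluescript-based cloning plasmid carrying human BAF53b (gene symbol ACTL6B), which the depositor describes as the full-length sequence. The backbone provides a high-copy ColE1/pUC-type origin for propagation in E. coli and an ampicillin resistance gene (β-lactamase with its own promoter) for selection. It also has an f1 phage origin, which allows single-stranded DNA to be rescued with helper phage. The insert was placed by restriction cloning into the multiple cloning site, which interrupts the lacZα fragment. It is flanked by the T7 promoter on one side and by the T3 promoter and the lac promoter, operator and CAP site on the other. The annotated ACTL6B coding segment runs in the same direction as T7, so T7 RNA polymerase would give sense transcripts and T3 antisense transcripts. The lac promoter points against the coding strand. Although the plasmid is catalogued as a bacterial expression vector, no tag, eukaryotic promoter or dedicated expression cassette is annotated.

The sequenced record is about 7.2 kb, against a stated backbone of about 3 kb, so the insert spans roughly 4 kb between the two MCS fragments. Only about 0.9 kb at its T3-proximal end is annotated, as a fragment of ACTL6B, and the rest of the insert carries no annotation. The record does not say what this additional sequence is. BAF53b is an actin-related subunit of SWI/SNF-like BAF chromatin remodelling complexes, specifically the neuron-specific nBAF complex. The plasmid is best regarded as a source clone for subcloning the gene, for in vitro transcription, or for generating riboprobes in studies of BAF complex function.
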