Addgene plasmid #17878: pBS hBAF53b
Depositing lab: Jerry Crabtree. Depositing organization: Stanford University. Publication: Rapid and phosphoinositol-dependent binding of the SWI/SNF-like BAF complex to chromatin after T lymphocyte receptor signaling. Zhao K, Wang W, Rando OJ, Xue Y, Swiderek K, Kuo A, Crabtree GR. Cell. 1998 Nov 25. 95(5):625-36. 10.1016/S0092-8674(00)81633-5 PubMed 9845365.
Backbone
  Vector backbone: pBluescript
  Backbone size w/o insert (bp): 3000
  Vector type: Bacterial Expression
Growth in bacteria
  Bacterial resistance: Ampicillin, 100 μg/mL
  Growth temperature: 37°C
  Growth strain: DH5alpha
  Copy number: High Copy
Gene/Insert
  Gene/Insert name: BAF53b
  Species: H. sapiens (human)
  Entrez Gene: ACTL6B (a.k.a. ACTL6, BAF53B)
  Cloning method: Restriction Enzyme
  Sequencing primers: 5′ T7; 3′ T3
Terms and licenses: Academic/Nonprofit Terms; Industry Terms: Not Available to Industry
Depositor comments: Full-length human BAF53b.
How to cite: pBS hBAF53b was a gift from Jerry Crabtree (Addgene plasmid # 17878)
