>Addgene plasmid #17878 | pBS hBAF53b | addgene partial sequence | sequence record 23808 | 17878 with T3
ACTCNCGCGGNGGCGGCCGCTCTAGAACTAGTGGATCCCCCGGGCTGCAGGAATTCCCAGTGAGGCCAGG
ATGGAACCCCCGATCCAGGGGCTGAACTTGCGCTCCATGGTGCTGTTGCTGGCAATGAGTTTCAGTCGCA
TGCTCGGTGGGGTCTTCTGGGAAAGCTCTCGATTGAGCCTGTCAGTGAAGCCCTGCAGCAGTGTGTTCCC
GCCGGTGACAATGACACTCCCGTACAGGCCCGGGCGAATATCAATGTCACACATGCCGATGCTGGTGGTC
ACCACGTGGCCCACACCCAACATGGTGTTCCCCGACAGGCCCTTGACGTTCGAGGGATCAAACAGGCCCT
CAGGGATGCGGAGTCGCTCGGCGCCGTAGTCTGTATTGTAGCCATTGGGCATCTCGTAGTGCACTGTGGG
CATTTGTGCAGCCACCTGTTCATCGTAGGGGGAGTCTGAGACCTGCAGCACGGAGGCCTGGAAGTTCTGG
ATCACCTCATTACACATGTAGTTATGCCAGGACTTGGAGACCTGGGGTAGCTTCTCCTTCTTCTTCCAGT
TTGGGGGGGCACCCTCCCGGACAGGCTCCTTGGCTGCGATCATGTAAGGTGGGATGATGTCAATGGCCAT
CTCCTGGAACAGCTCCCGGCACTGCATGGAGATGAAGTCCCCTGCCAGAAGGGACTTGACGATGCCTTGC
TGCAATANGNAACCGTCATGTACTGGANTGGCNGTGGTGTGGGTGGTCCCCTGTCCANCACAAGGCAGTG
NACNCCCGTT
